Addgene plasmid #212483: pTwist-SARS-CoV-2 Spike-deltaC18 N856K (AAG)
Purpose: Encodes SARS-CoV-2 spike N856K for pseudovirus production
Depositing lab: Alejandro Balazs. Depositing organization: Massachusetts General Hospital. Publication: Ongoing evolution of SARS-CoV-2 drives escape from mRNA vaccine-induced humoral immunity. Roederer AL, Cao Y, Denis KS, Sheehan ML, Li CJ, Lam EC, Gregory DJ, Poznansky MC, Iafrate AJ, Canaday DH, Gravenstein S, Garcia-Beltran WF, Balazs AB. medRxiv [Preprint]. 2024 Mar 7:2024.03.05.24303815. doi: 10.1101/2024.03.05.24303815. PubMed 38496628.
Backbone
  Vector backbone: pTwist-CMV-BetaGlobin-WPRE-Neo
  Backbone manufacturer: Twist
  Vector type: Mammalian Expression
Growth in bacteria
  Bacterial resistance: Ampicillin, 100 μg/mL
  Growth temperature: 37°C
  Growth strain: DH5alpha
  Copy number: High Copy
Gene/Insert
  Gene/Insert name: SARS-CoV-2 Spike N856K
  Species: Severe acute respiratory syndrome coronavirus 2
  Mutation: N856K
  Entrez Gene: S (a.k.a. GU280_gp02, spike glycoprotein)
  Promoter: CAG
  Cloning method: Ligation Independent Cloning
Terms and licenses: Academic/Nonprofit Terms; Industry Terms: Not Available to Industry
Depositor comments: Please visit https://www.medrxiv.org/content/10.1101/2024.03.05.24303815v1 for medRxiv preprint.
How to cite: pTwist-SARS-CoV-2 Spike-deltaC18 N856K (AAG) was a gift from Alejandro Balazs (Addgene plasmid # 212483 ; http://n2t.net/addgene:212483 ; RRID:Addgene_212483)
