[The description below was written by a language model from this plasmid's Addgene catalogue record and pLannotate feature annotations shown in this document.]
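Description:
pTwist-SARS-CoV-2 Spike-deltaC18 N856K (AAG) is a mammalian expression plasmid built on the Twist pTwist-CMV-BetaGlobin-WPRE-Neo backbone. It encodes the SARS-CoV-2 spike glycoprotein carrying the single substitution N856K. The "(AAG)" in the name presumably refers to the lysine codon used, although the record does not say so. The name also indicates an 18-residue C-terminal truncation (deltaC18), a modification commonly used to improve spike incorporation into pseudotyped particles. The annotated spike coding region of about 3.77 kb is consistent with a slightly shortened open reading frame. The plasmid is propagated in E. coli at high copy from a ColE1/pUC-type origin under ampicillin selection.

The catalogue lists the promoter as CAG. The feature table, however, annotates a CMV enhancer, CMV promoter fragments (including a truncated CMVd2 match) and a truncated human β-globin intron upstream of the insert. This agrees with the CMV-BetaGlobin backbone name, so the exact promoter identity should be treated with some caution. Downstream of spike, a WPRE is expected to enhance transcript stability and expression, and an SV40 polyadenylation signal is annotated nearby. A separate SV40 early promoter–neo–bGH poly(A) cassette allows G418 selection in mammalian cells. β-globin insulator elements and bacterial and T7 terminators flank the units, helping to isolate them from read-through transcription.

The stated purpose is production of pseudovirus. The plasmid supplies the mutant spike as the envelope protein in producer cells, alongside packaging and reporter components that are not part of this construct. The associated study concerns SARS-CoV-2 evolution and escape from mRNA vaccine-induced humoral immunity, which suggests use in dissecting the effect of individual spike mutations in such assays.
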