Features (pLannotate 1.2.2; 21 found; start..end, strand, type, name):
      1..3765    +  CDS            S: SPIKE_SARS2 - Experimental evidence at protein level: Swiss-Prot protein existence level 1. [Spike glycoprotein]: May down-regulate host tetherin (BST2) by lysosomal degradation, thereby counteracting its antiviral activity. From Severe acute respiratory syndrome coronavirus 2 (2019-nCoV) (SARS-CoV-2).
   3839..4427    +  misc_feature   WPRE: woodchuck hepatitis virus posttranscriptional regulatory element
   4480..4601    -  polyA_signal   SV40 poly(A) signal: SV40 polyadenylation signal
   4624..4693    -  CDS            large T antigen (fragment): large T antigen from SV40 (simian virus 40)
   4716..4762    +  terminator     T7 terminator: transcription terminator for bacteriophage T7 RNA polymerase
   4792..4928    +  terminator     rrnG terminator: transcription terminator from the E. coli ribosomal RNA rrnG operon (Albrechtsen et al., 1991)
   4973..5044    +  misc_feature   3' β-globin insulator: insulator downstream of the human β-globin locus (Farrell et al., 2002)
   5089..5285    +  promoter       SV40 promoter: SV40 early promoter
   5299..6090    +  CDS            neo: KKA2_KLEPN - Also known as kan, nptII. Experimental evidence at protein level: Swiss-Prot protein existence level 1. Resistance to kanamycin, neomycin, paromomycin, ribostamycin, butirosin and gentamicin B. From Klebsiella pneumoniae.
   6104..6328    +  polyA_signal   bGH poly(A) signal: bovine growth hormone polyadenylation signal
   6524..7112    -  rep_origin     ori: high-copy-number ColE1/pMB1/pBR322/pUC origin of replication
   7284..7348    -  CDS            bla(M) (fragment): β-lactamase lacking the signal sequence; bla(M); allows cytosolic expression of β-lactamase
   7858..8718    +  CDS            AmpR: β-lactamase; bla; confers resistance to ampicillin, carbenicillin, and related antibiotics
   8731..8867    +  terminator     rrnG terminator: transcription terminator from the E. coli ribosomal RNA rrnG operon (Albrechtsen et al., 1991)
   9019..9090    +  misc_feature   5' β-globin insulator: insulator upstream of the human β-globin locus (Farrell et al., 2002)
   9095..9141    -  terminator     T7 terminator: transcription terminator for bacteriophage T7 RNA polymerase
   9159..9207    -  polyA_signal   poly(A) signal: synthetic polyadenylation signal
   9288..9591    +  enhancer       CMV enhancer: human cytomegalovirus immediate early enhancer
   9664..9681    -  promoter       CMV promoter (fragment): human cytomegalovirus (CMV) immediate early promoter
   9744..9795    +  promoter       CMVd2 promoter: truncated human cytomegalovirus (CMV) immediate early promoter that yields moderately reduced expression relative to the full-length promoter
   9929..10404   +  intron         β-globin intron: internally truncated intron from human β-globin
>Addgene plasmid #212483 | pTwist-SARS-CoV-2 Spike-deltaC18 N856K (AAG) | addgene full sequence | sequence record 432808 | Addgene NGS Result
ATGTTTGTGTTCCTCGTTCTCCTGCCCCTCGTTTCTTCCCAATGCGTGAACCTCACAACTAGAACGCAGC
TCCCACCCGCTTACACGAACTCTTTTACTCGTGGAGTATACTATCCCGATAAAGTCTTTAGGTCCAGTGT
CCTTCATTCTACTCAAGACCTTTTCCTGCCATTCTTCTCAAATGTCACCTGGTTCCATGCTATCCACGTT
TCTGGCACCAACGGAACTAAACGATTTGATAATCCCGTCTTGCCATTTAACGATGGCGTATACTTTGCCT
CAACGGAGAAGTCCAACATTATCCGGGGATGGATATTTGGCACCACCCTGGACTCCAAGACACAGTCTCT
CCTCATTGTGAACAACGCCACCAATGTCGTCATCAAAGTCTGTGAATTTCAATTTTGTAACGATCCCTTT
CTCGGGGTTTATTATCATAAGAATAACAAGTCTTGGATGGAGTCAGAGTTCCGCGTTTACAGTTCCGCTA
ACAACTGTACTTTTGAGTACGTTTCCCAACCATTTCTCATGGATCTTGAAGGGAAGCAAGGCAACTTCAA
GAATCTCCGCGAATTTGTGTTTAAGAATATAGACGGCTACTTCAAAATTTATAGCAAGCATACCCCGATA
AATCTGGTTCGGGATCTCCCTCAAGGCTTCTCCGCGTTGGAACCCCTCGTGGACTTGCCGATTGGCATCA
ACATCACCCGGTTCCAAACCCTTCTTGCCCTTCATCGAAGCTACCTCACGCCTGGCGACAGTAGTAGTGG
TTGGACAGCGGGCGCAGCAGCCTACTATGTGGGATATTTGCAACCACGCACCTTTCTTCTCAAATATAAC
GAAAACGGAACAATTACCGATGCCGTAGACTGTGCCCTCGATCCCCTGTCCGAAACTAAATGCACACTCA
AGTCCTTCACAGTTGAGAAAGGCATATACCAAACCAGTAACTTCCGCGTCCAACCCACCGAATCCATTGT
TCGATTCCCTAACATCACCAATTTGTGTCCTTTCGGTGAAGTATTTAATGCCACTCGATTTGCATCAGTT
TATGCCTGGAATCGCAAGCGAATATCAAATTGTGTTGCAGATTATAGTGTCCTGTATAATAGCGCATCAT
TCAGCACTTTTAAGTGTTATGGGGTCAGCCCTACGAAATTGAATGACTTGTGTTTTACCAACGTTTACGC
AGATTCTTTCGTCATACGCGGCGACGAAGTCCGACAGATTGCACCGGGGCAAACCGGAAAGATAGCAGAC
TATAATTATAAGTTGCCGGATGACTTCACCGGCTGCGTTATAGCATGGAACTCCAATAATCTCGATTCAA
AAGTCGGCGGCAACTATAATTATCTTTACCGCCTGTTTCGCAAGTCAAATCTGAAGCCCTTTGAACGTGA
CATCTCCACCGAAATTTATCAAGCTGGCAGCACCCCATGTAATGGAGTGGAAGGGTTTAACTGTTATTTT
CCCCTTCAATCATACGGATTTCAACCAACAAATGGGGTGGGCTATCAACCATATCGGGTGGTAGTCTTGA
GCTTTGAGCTGCTCCACGCACCGGCTACAGTTTGCGGACCGAAGAAAAGCACTAACCTGGTGAAGAATAA
ATGTGTGAACTTCAACTTTAATGGGCTCACCGGAACAGGGGTGCTGACAGAATCAAACAAGAAATTTCTC
CCTTTTCAACAATTTGGTAGAGACATTGCCGATACCACAGATGCCGTCCGCGATCCGCAAACACTGGAAA
TCCTCGATATAACACCCTGTAGCTTCGGCGGGGTCAGCGTGATAACTCCCGGAACGAACACATCCAACCA
AGTGGCTGTCCTGTATCAAGATGTCAACTGTACCGAAGTCCCTGTGGCGATACACGCCGACCAACTGACA
CCCACCTGGAGAGTCTACTCAACAGGTTCCAATGTCTTTCAAACTAGAGCGGGTTGTCTCATTGGCGCTG
AGCATGTCAATAATTCATACGAATGTGATATTCCTATTGGGGCAGGAATCTGTGCGTCTTATCAAACTCA
AACGAACTCACCACGGCGCGCTCGCTCAGTAGCCAGCCAGTCCATAATCGCCTATACCATGAGTCTCGGG
GCTGAGAACTCCGTGGCTTATTCAAACAATTCCATCGCAATCCCAACTAACTTTACCATTAGCGTTACCA
CGGAAATCTTGCCCGTCAGCATGACTAAGACGAGCGTAGACTGTACGATGTATATCTGTGGGGATTCCAC
CGAGTGTAGCAACCTCTTGCTTCAATACGGGTCTTTCTGTACTCAACTCAACCGAGCATTGACCGGAATT
GCGGTCGAACAAGACAAGAATACCCAAGAGGTGTTCGCACAAGTAAAGCAAATATACAAAACGCCGCCAA
TCAAAGATTTTGGCGGGTTTAATTTTAGCCAAATACTGCCAGACCCATCTAAGCCTTCAAAACGCAGCTT
TATCGAGGATCTGCTGTTCAACAAAGTTACGTTGGCTGACGCGGGTTTCATTAAGCAGTATGGGGATTGT
TTGGGAGACATTGCGGCCCGCGACCTTATCTGTGCTCAAAAATTCAAGGGGTTGACAGTTCTGCCCCCTC
TGCTCACTGATGAGATGATTGCACAGTATACATCAGCATTGTTGGCAGGAACCATTACATCCGGCTGGAC
TTTTGGCGCGGGTGCGGCCCTTCAAATACCTTTCGCTATGCAAATGGCTTACAGATTCAATGGGATTGGT
GTCACGCAAAATGTATTGTATGAAAATCAGAAGCTGATCGCTAATCAATTTAACAGCGCGATTGGCAAGA
TCCAAGATTCACTGTCAAGCACAGCGTCCGCCCTCGGCAAACTCCAAGATGTTGTGAATCAAAACGCCCA
GGCCCTGAATACCCTCGTGAAGCAACTGAGTTCTAACTTCGGCGCAATCTCCAGCGTCCTCAACGACATA
TTGTCCAGACTTGATAAGGTGGAAGCCGAGGTGCAAATTGATCGGCTCATCACAGGCAGGCTCCAGTCAC
TCCAAACTTATGTGACACAACAGTTGATCCGGGCTGCTGAGATACGAGCAAGCGCCAACCTGGCCGCCAC
TAAAATGTCAGAGTGCGTGCTCGGGCAGTCCAAACGGGTTGACTTTTGTGGCAAGGGCTATCACTTGATG
TCCTTCCCCCAATCCGCCCCACATGGAGTGGTCTTTCTCCACGTCACTTATGTCCCTGCTCAAGAGAAGA
ACTTTACGACAGCTCCAGCAATCTGTCACGATGGCAAAGCGCACTTTCCCAGGGAAGGCGTTTTCGTCAG
TAATGGCACGCATTGGTTTGTGACCCAAAGGAATTTCTATGAACCCCAAATCATAACCACTGACAATACA
TTTGTCTCAGGCAACTGTGATGTGGTCATTGGGATCGTGAACAACACGGTATATGATCCCCTGCAACCCG
AGTTGGATAGCTTCAAAGAGGAATTGGATAAATACTTTAAGAATCATACTTCACCCGATGTTGATCTCGG
GGACATATCAGGAATAAATGCAAGTGTCGTCAACATTCAGAAAGAGATTGATCGCCTTAATGAGGTCGCC
AAGAACTTGAATGAATCTTTGATCGACTTGCAAGAACTGGGCAAATACGAACAATATATTAAATGGCCCT
GGTACATTTGGTTGGGCTTTATCGCCGGACTTATAGCTATCGTTATGGTCACAATTATGTTGTGCTGTAT
GACTAGCTGTTGTTCCTGCTTGAAAGGATGTTGCAGTTGCGGATCTTGTTGTAAATAAAGGATCCTCTAG
AAGTTGTCTCCTCCTGCACTGACTGACTGATACAATCGATTTCTGGATCCGCAGGCCTAATCAACCTCTG
GATTACAAAATTTGTGAAAGATTGACTGGTATTCTTAACTATGTTGCTCCTTTTACGCTATGTGGATACG
CTGCTTTAATGCCTTTGTATCATGCTATTGCTTCCCGTATGGCTTTCATTTTCTCCTCCTTGTATAAATC
CTGGTTGCTGTCTCTTTATGAGGAGTTGTGGCCCGTTGTCAGGCAACGTGGCGTGGTGTGCACTGTGTTT
GCTGACGCAACCCCCACTGGTTGGGGCATTGCCACCACCTGTCAGCTCCTTTCCGGGACTTTCGCTTTCC
CCCTCCCTATTGCCACGGCGGAACTCATCGCCGCCTGCCTTGCCCGCTGCTGGACAGGGGCTCGGCTGTT
GGGCACTGACAATTCCGTGGTGTTGTCGGGGAAGCTGACGTCCTTTCCATGGCTGCTCGCCTGTGTTGCC
ACCTGGATTCTGCGCGGGACGTCCTTCTGCTACGTCCCTTCGGCCCTCAATCCAGCGGACCTTCCTTCCC
GCGGCCTGCTGCCGGCTCTGCGGCCTCTTCCGCGTCTTCGCCTTCGCCCTCAGACGAGTCGGATCTCCCT
TTGGGCCGCCTCCCCGCCTGTCTAGCTTGACTGACTGAGATACAGCGTACCTTCAGCTCACAGACATGAT
AAGATACATTGATGAGTTTGGACAAACCACAACTAGAATGCAGTGAAAAAAATGCTTTATTTGTGAAATT
TGTGATGCTATTGCTTTATTTGTAACCATTATAAGCTGCAATAAACAAGTTAACAACAACAATTGCATTC
ATTTTATGTTTCAGGTTCAGGGGGAGGTGTGGGAGGTTTTTTAAAGCAAGTAAAACCTCTACAAATGTGG
TATTGGCCCATCTCTATCGGTATCGTAGCATAACCCCTTGGGGCCTCTAAACGGGTCTTGAGGGGTTTTT
TGTGCCCCTCGGGCCGGATTGCTATCTACCGGCATTGGCGCAGAAAAAAATGCCTGATGCGACGCTGCGC
GTCTTATACTCCCACATATGCCAGATTCAGCAACGGATACGGCTTCCCCAACTTGCCCACTTCCATACGT
GTCCTCCTTACCAGAAATTTATCCTTAAGGTCGTCAGCTATCCTGCAGGCGATCTCTCGATTTCGATCAA
GACATTCCTTTAATGGTCTTTTCTGGACACCACTAGGGGTCAGAAGTAGTTCATCAAACTTTCTTCCCTC
CCTAATCTCATTGGTTACCTTGGGCTATCGAAACTTAATTAAGCGATCTGCATCTCAATTAGTCAGCAAC
CATAGTCCCGCCCCTAACTCCGCCCATCCCGCCCCTAACTCCGCCCAGTTCCGCCCATTCTCCGCCCCAT
CGCTGACTAATTTTTTTTATTTATGCAGAGGCCGAGGCCGCCTCGGCCTCTGAGCTATTCCAGAAGTAGT
GAGGAGGCTTTTTTGGAGGCCTAGGCTTTTGCAAAGGAGGTAGCCAACATGATTGAACAAGATGGATTGC
ACGCAGGTTCTCCCGCCGCTTGGGTGGAGAGGCTATTCGGCTATGACTGGGCACAACAGACAATCGGCTG
CTCTGATGCCGCCGTGTTCCGGCTGTCAGCGCAGGGGCGCCCGGTTCTTTTTGTCAAGACCGACCTGTCC
GGTGCCCTGAATGAACTCCAGGACGAGGCAGCGCGGCTATCGTGGCTGGCCACGACGGGCGTTCCTTGCG
CAGCTGTGCTCGACGTTGTCACTGAAGCGGGAAGGGACTGGCTGCTATTGGGCGAAGTGCCGGGGCAGGA
TCTCCTGTCATCTCACCTTGCTCCTGCCGAGAAAGTATCCATCATGGCTGATGCAATGCGGCGGCTGCAT
ACGCTTGATCCGGCTACCTGCCCATTCGACCACCAAGCGAAACATCGCATCGAGCGAGCACGTACTCGGA
TGGAAGCCGGTCTTGTCGATCAGGATGATCTGGACGAAGAGCATCAGGGGCTCGCGCCAGCCGAACTGTT
CGCCAGGCTCAAGGCGCGGATGCCCGACGGCGAGGATCTCGTCGTGACCCACGGCGATGCCTGCTTGCCG
AATATCATGGTGGAAAATGGCCGCTTTTCTGGATTCATCGACTGTGGCCGGCTGGGTGTGGCGGACCGCT
ATCAGGACATAGCGTTGGCTACCCGTGATATTGCTGAAGAGCTTGGCGGCGAATGGGCTGACCGCTTCCT
CGTGCTTTACGGTATCGCCGCTCCCGATTCGCAGCGCATCGCCTTCTATCGCCTTCTTGACGAGTTCTTC
TAGTATGTAAGCCCTGTGCCTTCTAGTTGCCAGCCATCTGTTGTTTGCCCCTCCCCCGTGCCTTCCTTGA
CCCTGGAAGGTGCCACTCCCACTGTCCTTTCCTAATAAAATGAGGAAATTGCATCGCATTGTCTGAGTAG
GTGTCATTCTATTCTGGGGGGTGGGGTGGGGCAGGACAGCAAGGGGGAGGATTGGGAAGACAATAGCAGG
CATGCTGGGGATGCGGTGGGCTCTATGGTTAATTAACCAGTCAAGTCAGCTACTTGGCGAGATCGACTTG
TCTGGGTTTCGACTACGCTCAGAATTGCGTCAGTCAAGTTCGATCTGGTCCTTGCTATTGCACCCGTTCT
CCGATTACGAGTTTCATTTAAATCATGTGAGCAAAAGGCCAGCAAAAGGCCAGGAACCGTAAAAAGGCCG
CGTTGCTGGCGTTTTTCCATAGGCTCCGCCCCCCTGACGAGCATCACAAAAATCGACGCTCAAGTCAGAG
GTGGCGAAACCCGACAGGACTATAAAGATACCAGGCGTTTCCCCCTGGAAGCTCCCTCGTGCGCTCTCCT
GTTCCGACCCTGCCGCTTACCGGATACCTGTCCGCCTTTCTCCCTTCGGGAAGCGTGGCGCTTTCTCATA
GCTCACGCTGTAGGTATCTCAGTTCGGTGTAGGTCGTTCGCTCCAAGCTGGGCTGTGTGCACGAACCCCC
CGTTCAGCCCGACCGCTGCGCCTTATCCGGTAACTATCGTCTTGAGTCCAACCCGGTAAGACACGACTTA
TCGCCACTGGCAGCAGCCACTGGTAACAGGATTAGCAGAGCGAGGTATGTAGGCGGTGCTACAGAGTTCT
TGAAGTGGTGGCCTAACTACGGCTACACTAGAAGAACAGTATTTGGTATCTGCGCTCTGCTGAAGCCAGT
TACCTTCGGAAAAAGAGTTGGTAGCTCTTGATCCGGCAAACAAACCACCGCTGGTAGCGGTGGTTTTTTT
GTTTGCAAGCAGCAGATTACGCGCAGAAAAAAAGGATCTCAAGAAGATCCTTTGATCTTTTCTACGGGGT
CTGACGCTCAGTGGAACGAAAACTCACGTTAAGGGATTTTGGTCATGAGATTATCAAAAAGGATCTTCAC
CTAGATCCTTTTAAATTAAAAATGAAGTTTTAAATCAATCTAAAGTATATATGAGTAAACTTGGTCTGAC
AGTTACCAATGCTTAATCAGTGAGGCACCTATCTCAGCGATCTGTCTATTTCGTTCATCCATAGTTGCAT
TTAAATTTCCGAACTCTCCAAGGCCCTCGTCGGAAAATCTTCAAACCTTTCGTCCGATCCATCTTGCAGG
CTACCTCTCGAACGAACTATCGCAAGTCTCTTGGCCGGCCTTGCGCCTTGGCTATTGCTTGGCAGCGCCT
ATCGCCAGGTATTACTCCAATCCCGAATATCCGAGATCGGGATCACCCGAGAGAAGTTCAACCTACATCC
TCAATCCCGATCTATCCGAGATCCGAGGAATATCGAAATCGGGGCGCGCCTGGTGTACCGAGAACGATCC
TCTCAGTGCGAGTCTCGACGATCCATATCGTTGCTTGGCAGTCAGCCAGTCGGAATCCAGCTTGGGACCC
AGGAAGTCCAATCGTCAGATATTGTACTCAAGCCTGGTCACGGCAGCGTACCGATCTGTTTAAACCTAGA
TATTGATAGTCTGATCGGTCAACGTATAATCGAGTCCTAGCTTTTGCAAACATCTATCAAGAGACAGGAT
CAGCAGGAGGCTTTCGCATGAGTATTCAACATTTCCGTGTCGCCCTTATTCCCTTTTTTGCGGCATTTTG
CCTTCCTGTTTTTGCTCACCCAGAAACGCTGGTGAAAGTAAAAGATGCTGAAGATCAGTTGGGTGCGCGA
GTGGGTTACATCGAACTGGATCTCAACAGCGGTAAGATCCTTGAGAGTTTTCGCCCCGAAGAACGCTTTC
CAATGATGAGCACTTTTAAAGTTCTGCTATGTGGCGCGGTATTATCCCGTATTGACGCCGGGCAAGAGCA
ACTCGGTCGCCGCATACACTATTCTCAGAATGACTTGGTTGAGTATTCACCAGTCACAGAAAAGCATCTT
ACGGATGGCATGACAGTAAGAGAATTATGCAGTGCTGCCATAACCATGAGTGATAACACTGCGGCCAACT
TACTTCTGACAACGATTGGAGGACCGAAGGAGCTAACCGCTTTTTTGCACAACATGGGGGATCATGTAAC
TCGCCTTGATCGTTGGGAACCGGAGCTGAATGAAGCCATACCAAACGACGAGCGTGACACCACGATGCCT
GTAGCAATGGCAACAACCTTGCGTAAACTATTAACTGGCGAACTACTTACTCTAGCTTCCCGGCAACAGT
TGATAGACTGGATGGAGGCGGATAAAGTTGCAGGACCACTTCTGCGCTCGGCCCTTCCGGCTGGCTGGTT
TATTGCTGATAAATCTGGAGCCGGTGAGCGTGGGTCTCGCGGTATCATTGCAGCACTGGGGCCAGATGGT
AAGCCCTCCCGTATCGTAGTTATCTACACGACGGGGAGTCAGGCAACTATGGATGAACGAAATAGACAGA
TCGCTGAGATAGGTGCCTCACTGATTAAGCATTGGTAACCGATTCTAGGTGCATTGGCGCAGAAAAAAAT
GCCTGATGCGACGCTGCGCGTCTTATACTCCCACATATGCCAGATTCAGCAACGGATACGGCTTCCCCAA
CTTGCCCACTTCCATACGTGTCCTCCTTACCAGAAATTTATCCTTAAGATCCCGAATCGTTTAAACTCGA
CTCTGGCTCTATCGAATCTCCGTCGTTTCGAGCTTACGCGAACAGCCGTGGCGCTCATTTGCTCGTCGGG
CATCGAATCTCGTCAGCTATCGTCAGCTTACCTTTTTGGCAGCGATCGCGGCTCCCGACATCTTGGACCA
TTAGCTCCACAGGTATCTTCTTCCCTCTAGTGGTCATAACAGCAGCTTCAGCTACCTCTCAATTCAAAAA
ACCCCTCAAGACCCGTTTAGAGGCCCCAAGGGGTTATGCTATCAATCGTTGCGTTACACACACAAAAAAC
CAACACACATCCATCTTCGATGGATAGCGATTTTATTATCTAACTGCTGATCGAGTGTAGCCAGATCTAG
TAATCAATTACGGGGTCATTAGTTCATAGCCCATATATGGAGTTCCGCGTTACATAACTTACGGTAAATG
GCCCGCCTGGCTGACCGCCCAACGACCCCCGCCCATTGACGTCAATAATGACGTATGTTCCCATAGTAAC
GCCAATAGGGACTTTCCATTGACGTCAATGGGTGGAGTATTTACGGTAAACTGCCCACTTGGCAGTACAT
CAAGTGTATCATATGCCAAGTACGCCCCCTATTGACGTCAATGACGGTAAATGGCCCGCCTGGCATTATG
CCCAGTACATGACCTTATGGGACTTTCCTACTTGGCAGTACATCTACGTATTAGTCATCGCTATTACCAT
GCTGATGCGGTTTTGGCAGTACATCAATGGGCGTGGATAGCGGTTTGACTCACGGGGATTTCCAAGTCTC
CACCCCATTGACGTCAATGGGAGTTTGTTTTGGCACCAAAATCAACGGGACTTTCCAAAATGTCGTAACA
ACTCCGCCCCATTGACGCAAATGGGCGGTAGGCGTGTACGGTGGGAGGTCTATATAAGCAGAGCTGGTTT
AGTGAACCGTCAGATCGCCTGGAGACGCCATCCACGCTGTTTTGACCTCCATAGAAGACACCGGGACCGA
TCCAGCCTCCCCTCGAAGCTTACATGTGGTACCGAGCTCGGATCCTGAGAACTTCAGGGTGAGTCTATGG
GACCCTTGATGTTTTCTTTCCCCTTCTTTTCTATGGTTAAGTTCATGTCATAGGAAGGGGAGAAGTAACA
GGGTACACATATTGACCAAATCAGGGTAATTTTGCATTTGTAATTTTAAAAAATGCTTTCTTCTTTTAAT
ATACTTTTTTGTTTATCTTATTTCTAATACTTTCCCTAATCTCTTTCTTTCAGGGCAATAATGATACAAT
GTATCATGCCTCTTTGCACCATTCTAAAGAATAACAGTGATAATTTCTGGGTTAAGGCAATAGCAATATT
TCTGCATATAAATATTTCTGCATATAAATTGTAACTGATGTAAGAGGTTTCATATTGCTAATAGCAGCTA
CAATCCAGCTACCATTCTGCTTTTATTTTATGGTTGGGATAAGGCTGGATTATTCTGAGTCCAAGCTAGG
CCCTTTTGCTAATCATGTTCATACCTCTTATCTTCCTCCCACAGCTCCTGGGCAACGTGCTGGTCTGTGT
GCTGGCCCATCACTTTGGCAAAGGCGGCCGCC
